>Addgene plasmid #222453 | pCHW101008 | addgene full sequence | sequence record 454067 | Addgene NGS Result
TGTGTTGTCTTCTGCACGAAGTGGTTTAAACTATCAGTGTTTGACAGGATATATTGGCGGGTAAACCTAA
GAGAAAAGAGCGTTTATTAGAATAATCGGATATTTAAAAGGGCGTGAAAAGGTTTATCCGTTCGTCCATT
TGTATGTGCATGCCAACCACAGGGTTCCCCAGATCAGGCGCTGGCTGCTGAACCCCCAGCCGGAACTGAC
CCCACAAGGCCCTAGCGTTTGCAATGCACCAGGTCATCATTGACCCAGGCGTGTTCCACCAGGCCGCTGC
CTCGCAACTCTTCGCAGGCTTCGCCGACCTGCTCGCGCCACTTCTTCACGCGGGTGGAATCCGATCCGCA
CATGAGGCGGAAGGTTTCCAGCTTGAGCGGGTACGGCTCCCGGTGCGAGCTGAAATAGTCGAACATCCGT
CGGGCCGTCGGCGACAGCTTGCGGTACTTCTCCCATATGAATTTCGTGTAGTGGTCGCCAGCAAACAGCA
CGACGATTTCCTCGTCGATCAGGACCTGGCAACGGGACGTTTTCTTGCCACGGTCCAGGACGCGGAAGCG
GTGCAGCAGCGACACCGATTCCAGGTGCCCAACGCGGTCGGACGTGAAGCCCATCGCCGTCGCCTGTAGG
CGCGACAGGCATTCCTCGGCCTTCGTGTAATACCGGCCATTGATCGACCAGCCCAGGTCCTGGCAAAGCT
CGTAGAACGTGAAGGTGATCGGCTCGCCGATAGGGGTGCGCTTCGCGTACTCCAACACCTGCTGCCACAC
CAGTTCGTCATCGTCGGCCCGCAGCTCGACGCCGGTGTAGGTGATCTTCACGTCCTTGTTGACGTGGAAA
ATGACCTTGTTTTGCAGCGCCTCGCGCGGGATTTTCTTGTTGCGCGTGGTGAACAGGGCAGAGCGGGCCG
TGTCGTTTGGCATCGCTCGCATCGTGTCCGGCCACGGCGCAATATCGAACAAGGAAAGCTGCATTTCCTT
GATCTGCTGCTTCGTGTGTTTCAGCAACGCGGCCTGCTTGGCCTCGCTGACCTGTTTTGCCAGGTCCTCG
CCGGCGGTTTTTCGCTTCTTGGTCGTCATAGTTCCTCGCGTGTCGATGGTCATCGACTTCGCCAAACCTG
CCGCCTCCTGTTCAAGACGACGCGAACGCTCCACGGCGGCCGATGGCGCGGGCAGGGCAGGGGGAGCCAG
TTGCACGCTGTCGCGCTCGATCTTGGCCGTAGCTTGCTGGACCATCGAGCCGACGGACTGGAAGGTTTCG
CGGGGCGCACGCATGACGGTGCGGCTTGCGATGGTTTCGGCATCCTCGGCGGAAAACCCCGCGTCGATCA
GTTCTTGCCTGTATGCCTTCCGGTCAAACGTCCGATTCATTCACCCTCCTTGCGGGATTGCCCCGACTCA
CGCCGGGGCAATGTGCCCTTATTCCTGATTTGACCCGCCTGGTGCCTTGGTGTCCAGATAATCCACCTTA
TCGGCAATGAAGTCGGTCCCGTAGACCGTCTGGCCGTCCTTCTCGTACTTGGTATTCCGAATCTTGCCCT
GCACGAATACCAGCGACCCCTTGCCCAAATACTTGCCGTGGGCCTCGGCCTGAGAGCCAAAACACTTGAT
GCGGAAGAAGTCGGTGCGCTCCTGCTTGTCGCCGGCATCGTTGCGCCACATCTAGGATCTGCCAGGAACC
GTAAAAAGGCCGCGTTGCTGGCGTTTTTCCATAGGCTCCGCCCCCCTGACGAGCATCACAAAAATCGACG
CTCAAGTCAGAGGTGGCGAAACCCGACAGGACTATAAAGATACCAGGCGTTTCCCCCTGGAAGCTCCCTC
GTGCGCTCTCCTGTTCCGACCCTGCCGCTTACCGGATACCTGTCCGCCTTTCTCCCTTCGGGAAGCGTGG
CGCTTTCTCATAGCTCACGCTGTAGGTATCTCAGTTCGGTGTAGGTCGTTCGCTCCAAGCTGGGCTGTGT
GCACGAACCCCCCGTTCAGCCCGACCGCTGCGCCTTATCCGGTAACTATCGTCTTGAGTCCAACCCGGTA
AGACACGACTTATCGCCACTGGCAGCAGCCACTGGTAACAGGATTAGCAGAGCGAGGTATGTAGGCGGTG
CTACAGAGTTCTTGAAGTGGTGGCCTAACTACGGCTACACTAGAAGAACAGTATTTGGTATCTGCGCTCT
GCTGAAGCCAGTTACCTTCGGAAAAAGAGTTGGTAGCTCTTGATCCGGCAAACAAACCACCGCTGGTAGC
GGTGGTTTTTTTGTTTGCAAGCAGCAGATTACGCGCAGAAAAAAAGGATCTCAAGAAGATCCTTTGATCT
TTTCTACGGGGTCTGACGCTCAGTGGAACGAAAACTCACGTTAAGGGATTTTGGTCATGAGATTATCAAA
AAGGATCTTCACCTAGATCCTTTTAAATTAAAAATGAAGTTTTAAATCAATCTAAAGTATATATGAGTAA
ACTTGGTCTGACAGTTACCAATGCTTAATCAGTGAGGCACCTATCTCAGCGATCTGTCTATTTCGTTCAT
CCATAGTTGCCTGACTCCCCGTCGTGTAGATAACTACGATACGGGAGGGCTTACCATCTGGCCCCAGTGC
TGCAATGATACCGCGAGAACCACGCTCACCGGCTCCAGATTTATCAGCAATAAACCAGCCAGCCGGAAGG
GCCGAGCGCAGAAGTGGTCCTGCAACTTTATCCGCCTCCATCCAGTCTATTAATTGTTGCCGGGAAGCTA
GAGTAAGTAGTTCGCCAGTTAATAGTTTGCGCAACGTTGTTGCCATTGCTACAGGCATCGTGGTGTCACG
CTCGTCGTTTGGTATGGCTTCATTCAGCTCCGGTTCCCAACGATCAAGGCGAGTTACATGATCCCCCATG
TTGTGCAAAAAAGCGGTTAGCTCCTTCGGTCCTCCGATCGTTGTCAGAAGTAAGTTGGCCGCAGTGTTAT
CACTCATGGTTATGGCAGCACTGCATAATTCTCTTACTGTCATGCCATCCGTAAGATGCTTTTCTGTGAC
TGGTGAGTACTCAACCAAGTCATTCTGAGAATAGTGTATGCGGCGACCGAGTTGCTCTTGCCCGGCGTCA
ATACGGGATAATACCGCGCCACATAGCAGAACTTTAAAAGTGCTCATCATTGGAAAACGTTCTTCGGGGC
GAAAACTCTCAAGGATCTTACCGCTGTTGAGATCCAGTTCGATGTAACCCACTCGTGCACCCAACTGATC
TTCAGCATCTTTTACTTTCACCAGCGTTTCTGGGTGAGCAAAAACAGGAAGGCAAAATGCCGCAAAAAAG
GGAATAAGGGCGACACGGAAATGTTGAATACTCATACTCTTCCTTTTTCAATATTATTGAAGCATTTATC
AAGGTTATTGTCTCATGAGCGGATACATATTTGAATGTATTTAGAAAAATAAACAAATAGGGGTTCCGCG
CACGAATTGGCCAGCGCTGCCATTTTTGGGGTGAGGCCGTTCGCGGCCGAGGGGCGCAGCCCCTGGGGGG
ATGGGAGGCCCGCGTTAGCGGGCCGGGAGGGTTCGAGAAGGGGGGGCACCCCCCTTCGGCGTGCGCGGTC
ACGCGCACAGGGCGCAGCCCTGGTTAAAAACAAGGTTTATAAATATTGGTTTAAAAGCAGGTTAAAAGAC
AGGTTAGCGGTGGCCGAAAAACGGGCGGAAACCCTTGCAAATGCTGGATTTTCTGCCTGTGGACAGCCCC
TCAAATGTCAATAGGTGCGCCCCTCATCTGTCAGCACTCTGCCCCTCAAGTGTCAAGGATCGCGCCCCTC
ATCTGTCAGTAGTCGCGCCCCTCAAGTGTCAATACCGCAGGGCACTTATCCCCAGGCTTGTCCACATCAT
CTGTGGGAAACTCGCGTAAAATCAGGCGTTTTCGCCGATTTGCGAGGCTGGCCAGCTCCACGTCGCCGGC
CGAAATCGAGCCTGCCCCTCATCTGTCAACGCCGCGCCGGGTGAGTCGGCCCCTCAAGTGTCAACGTCCG
CCCCTCATCTGTCAGTGAGGGCCAAGTTTTCCGCGAGGTATCCACAACGCCGGCGGCCGCGGTGTCTCGC
ACACGGCTTCGACGGCGTTTCTGGCGCGTTTGCAGGGCCATAGACGGCCGCCAGCCCAGCGGCGAGGGCA
ACCAGCCCGGTGAGCGTCGCAAAGGAGATCCTGATCTGACTGATGGGCTGCCTGTATCGAGTGGTGATTT
TGTGCCGAGCTGCCGGTCGGGGAGCTGTTGGCTGGCTGGTGGCAGGATATATTGTGGTGTAAACAAATTG
ACGCTTAGACAACTTAATAACACATTGCGGACGTTTTTAATGTACTGGGGTGGATGCAGTGGGCCCCACT
CTGTGAAGACAACAGAGAATTCGCATGCGGAGAGTGGTCTTGGGAGAGCGATGCGTCTTTTCCGATGAAC
CGTTCCAGCAAAAAAGACTAAGCGATGCGTCTTTTCCGCTGAACCGTTCCAGCAAAAAAGACTAAGCGAT
GCGTCTTTTCCGCTGAACCGTTCCAGCAAAAAAGACTAGGAGAGCGATGCGTCTTTTCCGCTGAACCGTT
CCAGCAAAAAAGACTATCCCGTCCTAATACCTCTACGTGCAAGCAGTATAAAAACAAAATACATAAACAT
AACTAAAATCTCATATCGTTGTAATTGTCATATACTAGTGGTAATTAAGTCCAGTTACACTTAAGGTTAA
ATTTGCTGACTCTTTTTTACCTTTCATTTCTGAAAAATGGGAGGGTTTGTCAAGACCCAGAAAACCAATG
CCTACCACAAGCGTTTCCAAGTCAAGTTCAAGAGAAGGAGGCAGGGCAAGACTGACTACAGGGCCAGGAT
TAGGCTCACCAGCCAAGATAAGAACAAGTACAACACACCGAAGTACCGCTTTGTTGTGAGATTTACAAAC
AAAGATATCACAGCTCAAATTGTCTATGCTACCATTGCGGGTGATATCGTGATGGCTGCTGCCTACTCCC
ATGAGCTGCCTCGTTATGGTCTTGAAGTTGGTCTTACCAACTATGCGGCAGCTTACTGCACTGGCTTGCT
TCTGGCTCGCCGTGTGCTCACGCTCCGTGGTTTGGACCAGGAGTACGAGGGCAATGTTGAGGCCACTGGG
GAGGACTACTATGTTGAACCAGCTGATGAAAGGAGGCCTTTCCGTGCTCTCTTGGATGTTGGCCTCATTA
GGACAACCACTGGAAACCGTGTCTTTGGTGCCCTCAAGGGAGCTTTGGATGGTGGTCTTGACATTCCTCA
CAGTGACAAGAGGTTTGCTGGGTTCAAGAAGGACGAGAAGCAGCTTGATTCTGATATTCACCGCAAGTAC
ATCTACGGTGGGCACGTGGCTGACTACATGAGGTCTATGGCTGAGGAGGAACCTGAGAAATTCCAAGCCC
ACTTTAGTGAGTACCTCAAGAAGGGAATTGACGCTGATGGCATGGAATCACTGTACAAGAAGGTCCATGC
TGCCATCCGCGCTGATCCTACCATGGCCAAATCGACCAAGAAGGAACCGGCTACCCACAAGAGATACAAC
CTCAAGAAGCTAACCTACGAGCAGAGGAAGGCCAGTCTCGTCGAAAGATTGAATGCTCTCAACTCCTCAG
CTGGTGCTGATGATGATGACGAGGAAGAGGATGATGAGTGAGCTTGTCAAGCAGATCGTTCAAACATTTG
GCAATAAAGTTTCTTAAGATTGAATCCTGTTGCCGGTCTTGCGATGATTATCATATAATTTCTGTTGAAT
TACGTTAAGCATGTAATAATTAACATGTAATGCATGACGTTATTTATGAGATGGGTTTTTATGATTAGAG
TCCCGCAATTATACATTTAATACGCGATAGAAAACAAAATATAGCGCGCAAACTAGGATAAATTATCGCG
CGCGGTGTCATCTATGTTACTAGATCGACGCT
Features (pLannotate 1.2.2; 14 found; start..end, strand, type, name):
     42..66      +  misc_feature   RB T-DNA repeat: right border repeat from nopaline C58 T-DNA
    178..198     -  CDS            TetR (fragment): tetracycline resistance regulatory protein; tetR
    225..1370    -  CDS            trfA: TRFA_ECOLX - Experimental evidence at protein level: Swiss-Prot protein existence level 1. Also involved in plasmid copy number control, promoting intermolecular coupling of protein bound iterons at oriV, which inhibits replication initiation. From Escherichia coli.
   1706..2294    -  rep_origin     ori: high-copy-number ColE1/pMB1/pBR322/pUC origin of replication
   2465..3325    -  CDS            AmpR: β-lactamase; bla; confers resistance to ampicillin, carbenicillin, and related antibiotics
   3326..3430    -  promoter       AmpR promoter: bla
   3517..4148    -  rep_origin     oriV: incP origin of replication
   4240..4264    +  misc_feature   LB T-DNA repeat: left border repeat from nopaline C58 T-DNA
   4385..4430    +  promoter       CUP1 promoter (fragment): S. cerevisiae CUP1; inducible metallothionein promoter, regulated by Cu2+
   4431..4474    +  promoter       CUP1 promoter (fragment): S. cerevisiae CUP1; inducible metallothionein promoter, regulated by Cu2+
   4475..4518    +  promoter       CUP1 promoter (fragment): S. cerevisiae CUP1; inducible metallothionein promoter, regulated by Cu2+
   4521..4566    +  promoter       CUP1 promoter (fragment): S. cerevisiae CUP1; inducible metallothionein promoter, regulated by Cu2+
   4736..5605    +  CDS            RPL5A: RL51_ARATH - Also known as AE6 From Arabidopsis thaliana (Mouse-ear cress).
   5654..5906    +  terminator     NOS terminator: nopaline synthase terminator and poly(A) signal
