[The description below was written by a language model from this plasmid's Addgene catalogue record and pLannotate feature annotations shown in this document.]
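Description:
pCHW101008 is a Golden Gate (MoClo-style) Level 1, Position 5 module built in the pICH47772 backbone, classed as a plant expression and synthetic biology vector. The backbone is a binary-type plasmid: nopaline C58 left and right T-DNA border repeats flank the cloned transcription unit. It also carries both a high-copy ColE1/pUC origin for propagation in E. coli and the broad-host-range incP oriV with its trfA replication initiator, which would support maintenance in Agrobacterium. Selection in bacteria is by ampicillin through the bla gene and its promoter. A short TetR fragment annotated near the right border appears to be a backbone remnant rather than a functional part.

The single transcription unit is recorded as CBS4-miniDFR::OsL5::NOS. The feature table shows four tandem short matches to the yeast CUP1 promoter, consistent with four copies of a copper-responsive binding site (CBS4), which in such systems is bound by a copper-activated transcription factor supplied from another module. These sites sit upstream of an unannotated interval that presumably holds the miniDFR minimal promoter. The downstream coding sequence is named OsL5 by the depositor. The automated annotation matched it to Arabidopsis ribosomal protein RPL5A, suggesting an L5 ribosomal protein homologue, though the record gives the species only as "Other". The unit ends with the nopaline synthase terminator and poly(A) signal.

The associated work describes a tightly regulated copper-inducible transient expression system in Nicotiana benthamiana that incorporates a suicide exon and Cre recombinase. This module provides copper-inducible OsL5 expression for assembly with other Level 1 parts into a multigene construct. The record does not state the role of OsL5 in that system.
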