Addgene plasmid #222453: pCHW101008
Purpose: Level 1, Position 5 containing CBS4-miniDFR::OsL5::NOS.
Depositing lab: Chih-Hang Wu. Depositing organization: Institute of Plant and Microbial Biology, Academia Sinica. Publication: Development of a tightly regulated copper-inducible transient gene expression system in Nicotiana benthamiana incorporating a suicide exon and Cre recombinase. Chiang BJ, Lin KY, Chen YF, Huang CY, Goh FJ, Huang LT, Chen LH, Wu CH. New Phytol. 2024 Oct;244(1):318-331. doi: 10.1111/nph.20021. Epub 2024 Jul 30. PubMed 39081031.
Backbone
  Vector backbone: pICH47772
  Vector type: Plant Expression, Synthetic Biology
Growth in bacteria
  Bacterial resistance: Ampicillin, 100 μg/mL
  Growth temperature: 37°C
  Growth strain: DH5alpha
  Copy number: High Copy
Gene/Insert
  Gene/Insert name: CBS4-miniDFR::OsL5::NOS
  Species: Other
  Mutation: no
  Cloning method: Golden Gate
  Sequencing primers: 5′ n/a
Terms and licenses: Academic/Nonprofit Terms; Industry Terms: Not Available to Industry
Depositor comments: Please visit https://doi.org/10.1101/2024.03.23.586378 for bioRxiv preprint.
How to cite: pCHW101008 was a gift from Chih-Hang Wu (Addgene plasmid # 222453 ; http://n2t.net/addgene:222453 ; RRID:Addgene_222453)
